Addgene plasmid #36909: pJJH1242
Depositing lab: Jürgen Heinisch. Depositing organization: Universitaet Osnabrueck. Publication: Triple mammalian/yeast/bacterial shuttle vectors for single and combined Lentivirus- and Sindbis virus-mediated infections of neurons. Bakota L, Brandt R, Heinisch JJ. Mol Genet Genomics. 2012 Apr;287(4):313-24. Epub 2012 Feb 12. 10.1007/s00438-012-0680-1 PubMed 22327349.
Backbone
  Vector backbone: L22-EGFP
  Backbone size w/o insert (bp): 9987
  Total vector size (bp): 12609
  Vector type: Mammalian Expression, Bacterial Expression, Yeast Expression, Lentiviral
  Selectable markers: URA3
Growth in bacteria
  Bacterial resistance: Ampicillin, 100 μg/mL
  Growth temperature: 37°C
  Growth strain: Stbl3
  Copy number: High Copy
Gene/Insert
  Gene/Insert name: ScURA3
  Species: S. cerevisiae (budding yeast)
  Insert size (bp): 803
Terms and licenses: Academic/Nonprofit Terms; Industry Terms: Not Available to Industry
How to cite: pJJH1242 was a gift from Jürgen Heinisch (Addgene plasmid # 36909 ; http://n2t.net/addgene:36909 ; RRID:Addgene_36909)
