[The description below was written by a language model from this plasmid's Addgene catalogue record and pLannotate feature annotations shown in this document.]
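Description:
pJJH1242 is a triple shuttle vector that can be handled in bacteria, budding yeast and mammalian cells. It was built on the lentiviral transfer plasmid L22-EGFP and is about 12.6 kb in total. In E. coli it replicates from a high-copy ColE1/pUC-type origin and is selected through the β-lactamase (AmpR) gene; an f1 origin is also present. The added yeast module consists of the 2μ origin for episomal maintenance in Saccharomyces cerevisiae and the ScURA3 gene under its own promoter. URA3 complements uracil auxotrophy and can be counterselected with 5-FOA. The backbone also carries a Zeocin/bleomycin resistance cassette (Sh ble) driven by tandem SV40 and EM7 promoters, with an SV40 polyadenylation signal.

The lentiviral portion begins with a CMV enhancer/promoter fused to a truncated HIV-1 5' LTR, which drives synthesis of the genomic RNA in packaging cells. This is followed by the Ψ packaging signal with a gag fragment, the Rev response element for Rev-dependent nuclear export, and the cPPT/CTS. The internal expression cassette uses the mouse CaMKIIα promoter to drive EGFP, followed by a short polylinker remnant, a WPRE that enhances transcript expression, a truncated downstream LTR and a bGH polyadenylation signal. This arrangement should produce lentiviral particles that express EGFP from the CaMKIIα promoter, in line with the associated publication's focus on lentiviral infection of neurons. The yeast elements presumably allow modification of the vector in yeast, for example by homologous recombination, although the record does not spell out this purpose.
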