Features (pLannotate 1.2.2; 35 found; start..end, strand, type, name):
   1314..2033    +  CDS            EGFP: the original enhanced GFP (Yang et al., 1996) mammalian codon-optimized
   2050..2074    +  misc_feature   MCS (fragment): pBluescript multiple cloning site
   2074..2662    +  misc_feature   WPRE: woodchuck hepatitis virus posttranscriptional regulatory element
   2599..3180    +  CDS            nef (fragment): NEF_HV1H2 - Experimental evidence at protein level: Swiss-Prot protein existence level 1. Extracellular Nef protein targets CD4(+) T-lymphocytes for apoptosis by interacting with CXCR4 surface receptors. From Human immunodeficiency virus type 1 group M subtype B (isolate HXB2) (HIV-1).
   3187..3367    +  LTR            5' LTR (truncated): truncated 5' long terminal repeat (LTR) from HIV-1
   3399..3623    +  polyA_signal   bGH poly(A) signal: bovine growth hormone polyadenylation signal
   3627..3648    +  promoter       SV40 promoter (fragment): SV40 enhancer and early promoter
   3669..4097    +  rep_origin     f1 ori (sequence partly withheld): f1 bacteriophage origin of replication; arrow indicates direction of (+) strand synthesis
   4111..4440    +  promoter       SV40 promoter: SV40 enhancer and early promoter
   4488..4535    +  promoter       EM7 promoter: synthetic bacterial promoter&nbsp
   4554..4928    +  CDS            BleoR: antibiotic-binding protein; Sh ble from Streptoalloteichus hindustanus; confers resistance to bleomycin, phleomycin, and Zeocin™
   4938..5063    +  CDS            ble (fragment): BLE_KLEPN - Experimental evidence at protein level: Swiss-Prot protein existence level 1. Binding protein with a strong affinity to the bleomycin family of antibiotics. Binds to CL990; an antimitotic-antibiotic compound. From Klebsiella pneumoniae.
   5058..5179    +  polyA_signal   SV40 poly(A) signal: SV40 polyadenylation signal
   5250..5272    -  protein_bind   lac operator (fragment): The lac repressor binds to the lac operator to inhibit transcription in E. coli. This inhibition can be relieved by adding lactose or isopropyl-β-D-thiogalactopyranoside (IPTG). lac repressor encoded by lacI
   5276..5306    -  promoter       lac promoter: promoter for the E. coli lac operon
   5321..5342    -  protein_bind   CAP binding site: CAP binding activates transcription in the presence of cAMP. E. coli catabolite activator protein
   5355..5447    -  CDS            lacI (fragment): lac repressor; lacI; The lac repressor binds to the lac operator to inhibit transcription in E. coli. This inhibition can be relieved by adding lactose or isopropyl-β-D-thiogalactopyranoside (IPTG).
   5630..6218    -  rep_origin     ori: high-copy-number ColE1/pMB1/pBR322/pUC origin of replication
   6389..7249    -  CDS            AmpR: β-lactamase; bla; confers resistance to ampicillin, carbenicillin, and related antibiotics
   7250..7354    -  promoter       AmpR promoter: bla
   7449..7484    +  CDS            rop (fragment): Rop protein, which maintains plasmids at low copy number; rop
   7586..7635    +  misc_feature   bom (fragment): basis of mobility region from pBR322
   7636..8800    +  rep_origin     2μ ori: yeast 2μ plasmid origin of replication
   8954..9031    -  CDS            RAF1 (fragment): RAF_YEAST - Experimental evidence at transcript level: Swiss-Prot protein existence level 2. Antagonizes transcriptional repression of recombinase FLP by REP1-REP2. May play a role in plasmid partitioning. From Saccharomyces cerevisiae (strain ATCC 204508 / S288c) (Baker's yeast).
   9036..9246    +  promoter       URA3 promoter: S. cerevisiae URA3
   9247..10050   +  CDS            URA3: orotidine-5'-phosphate decarboxylase, required for uracil biosynthesis; S. cerevisiae URA3; yeast auxotrophic marker, counterselectable with 5-fluoroorotic acid (5-FOA)
  10242..10621   +  enhancer       CMV enhancer: human cytomegalovirus immediate early enhancer
  10622..10821   +  promoter       CMV promoter: human cytomegalovirus (CMV) immediate early promoter
  10839..11019   +  LTR            5' LTR (truncated): truncated 5' long terminal repeat (LTR) from HIV-1
  11066..11191   +  misc_feature   HIV-1 Ψ: packaging signal of human immunodeficiency virus type 1
  11175..11538   +  CDS            HIV-1 gag (fragment): gag protein from human immunodeficiency virus 1; gag
  11684..11917   +  misc_feature   RRE: The Rev response element (RRE) of HIV-1 allows for Rev-dependent mRNA export from the nucleus to the cytoplasm.
  12294..12394   +  CDS            Rev (fragment): human immunodeficiency virus 1 (HIV-1) Rev protein; rev; enhances nuclear export of unspliced and incompletely spliced viral mRNAs
  12444..12561   +  misc_feature   cPPT/CTS: central polypurine tract and central termination sequence of HIV-1
  12606..1286    +  promoter       CaMKII promoter (across the origin): promoter for the mouse calcium/calmodulin-dependent kinase II α subunit
>Addgene plasmid #36909 | pJJH1242 | depositor full sequence | sequence record 46145 | pJJH1242 sequence 12609 bps
ATGGCCTTAGGTCACTTCATCTCCATGGGGTTCTTCTTCTGATTTTCTAGAAAATGAGATGGGGGTGCAG
AGAGCTTCCTCAGTGACCTGCCCAGGGTCACATCAGAAATGTCAGAGCTAGAACTTGAACTCAGATTACT
AATCTTAAATTCCATGCCTTGGGGGCATGCAAGTACGATATACAGAAGGAGTGAACTCATTAGGGCAGAT
GACCAATGAGTTTAGGAAAGAAGAGTCCAGGGCAGGGTACATCTACACCACCCGCCCAGCCCTGGGTGAG
TCCAGCCACGTTCACCTCATTATAGTTGCCTCTCTCCAGTCCTACCTTGACGGGAAGCACAAGCAGAAAC
TGGGACAGGAGCCCCAGGAGACCAAATCTTCATGGTCCCTCTGGGAGGATGGGTGGGGAGAGCTGTGGCA
GAGGCCTCAGGAGGGGCCCTGCTGCTCAGTGGTGACAGATAGGGGTGAGAAAGCAGACAGAGTCATTCCG
TCAGCATTCTGGGTCTGTTTGGTACTTCTTCTCACGCTAAGGTGGCGGTGTGATATGCACAATGGCTAAA
AAGCAGGGAGAGCTGGAAAGAAACAAGGACAGAGACAGAGGCCAAGTCAACCAGACCAATTCCCAGAGGA
AGCAAAGAAACCATTACAGAGACTACAAGGGGGAAGGGAAGGAGAGATGAATTAGCTTCCCCTGTAAACC
TTAGAACCCAGCTGTTGCCAGGGCAACGGGGCAATACCTGTCTCTTCAGAGGAGATGAAGTTGCCAGGGT
AACTACATCCTGTCTTTCTCAAGGACCATCCCAGAATGTGGCACCCACTAGCCGTTACCATAGCAACTGC
CTCTTTGCCCCACTTAATCCCATCCCGTCTGTTAAAAGGGCCCTATAGTTGGAGGTGGGGGAGGTAGGAA
GAGCGATGATCACTTGTGGACTAAGTTTGTTCGCATCCCCTTCTCCAACCCCCTCAGTACATCACCCTGG
GAGAACAAGGTCCACTTGCTTCTGGGCCCACACAGTCCTGCAGTATTGTGTATATAAGGCCAGGGCAAAG
GAGGAGCAGGTTTTAAAGTGAAAGGCAGGCAGGTGTTGGGGAGGCAGTTACCGGGGCAACGGGAACAGGG
CGTTTCGGAGGTGGTTGCCATGGGGACCTGGATGCTGACGAAGGCTCGCGAGGCTGTGAGCAGCCACAGT
GCCCTGCTCAGAAGCCCCAAGCTCGTCAGTCAAGCCGGTTCTCCGTTTGCACTCAGGAGCACGGGCAGGC
GAGTGGCCCCTAGTTCTGGGGGCAGCGGGGATCCCCGGGTACCGGTCGCCACCATGGTGAGCAAGGGCGA
GGAGCTGTTCACCGGGGTGGTGCCCATCCTGGTCGAGCTGGACGGCGACGTAAACGGCCACAAGTTCAGC
GTGTCCGGCGAGGGCGAGGGCGATGCCACCTACGGCAAGCTGACCCTGAAGTTCATCTGCACCACCGGCA
AGCTGCCCGTGCCCTGGCCCACCCTCGTGACCACCCTGACCTACGGCGTGCAGTGCTTCAGCCGCTACCC
CGACCACATGAAGCAGCACGACTTCTTCAAGTCCGCCATGCCCGAAGGCTACGTCCAGGAGCGCACCATC
TTCTTCAAGGACGACGGCAACTACAAGACCCGCGCCGAGGTGAAGTTCGAGGGCGACACCCTGGTGAACC
GCATCGAGCTGAAGGGCATCGACTTCAAGGAGGACGGCAACATCCTGGGGCACAAGCTGGAGTACAACTA
CAACAGCCACAACGTCTATATCATGGCCGACAAGCAGAAGAACGGCATCAAGGTGAACTTCAAGATCCGC
CACAACATCGAGGACGGCAGCGTGCAGCTCGCCGACCACTACCAGCAGAACACCCCCATCGGCGACGGCC
CCGTGCTGCTGCCCGACAACCACTACCTGAGCACCCAGTCCGCCCTGAGCAAAGACCCCAACGAGAAGCG
CGATCACATGGTCCTGCTGGAGTTCGTGACCGCCGCCGGGATCACTCTCGGCATGGACGAGCTGTACAAG
TAAAGCGGCCGCGACTCTAGAATTCGATATCAAGCTTATCGATAATCAACCTCTGGATTACAAAATTTGT
GAAAGATTGACTGGTATTCTTAACTATGTTGCTCCTTTTACGCTATGTGGATACGCTGCTTTAATGCCTT
TGTATCATGCTATTGCTTCCCGTATGGCTTTCATTTTCTCCTCCTTGTATAAATCCTGGTTGCTGTCTCT
TTATGAGGAGTTGTGGCCCGTTGTCAGGCAACGTGGCGTGGTGTGCACTGTGTTTGCTGACGCAACCCCC
ACTGGTTGGGGCATTGCCACCACCTGTCAGCTCCTTTCCGGGACTTTCGCTTTCCCCCTCCCTATTGCCA
CGGCGGAACTCATCGCCGCCTGCCTTGCCCGCTGCTGGACAGGGGCTCGGCTGTTGGGCACTGACAATTC
CGTGGTGTTGTCGGGGAAATCATCGTCCTTTCCTTGGCTGCTCGCCTGTGTTGCCACCTGGATTCTGCGC
GGGACGTCCTTCTGCTACGTCCCTTCGGCCCTCAATCCAGCGGACCTTCCTTCCCGCGGCCTGCTGCCGG
CTCTGCGGCCTCTTCCGCGTCTTCGCCTTCGCCCTCAGACGAGTCGGATCTCCCTTTGGGCCGCCTCCCC
GCATCGATACCGTCGACCTCGAGACCTAGAAAAACATGGAGCAATCACAAGTAGCAATACAGCAGCTACC
AATGCTGATTGTGCCTGGCTAGAAGCACAAGAGGAGGAGGAGGTGGGTTTTCCAGTCACACCTCAGGTAC
CTTTAAGACCAATGACTTACAAGGCAGCTGTAGATCTTAGCCACTTTTTAAAAGAAAAGGGGGGACTGGA
AGGGCTAATTCACTCCCAACGAAGACAAGATATCCTTGATCTGTGGATCTACCACACACAAGGCTACTTC
CCTGATTGGCAGAACTACACACCAGGGCCAGGGATCAGATATCCACTGACCTTTGGATGGTGCTACAAGC
TAGTACCAGTTGAGCAAGAGAAGGTAGAAGAAGCCAATGAAGGAGAGAACACCCGCTTGTTACACCCTGT
GAGCCTGCATGGGATGGATGACCCGGAGAGAGAAGTATTAGAGTGGAGGTTTGACAGCCGCCTAGCATTT
CATCACATGGCCCGAGAGCTGCATCCGGACTGTACTGGGTCTCTCTGGTTAGACCAGATCTGAGCCTGGG
AGCTCTCTGGCTAACTAGGGAACCCACTGCTTAAGCCTCAATAAAGCTTGCCTTGAGTGCTTCAAGTAGT
GTGTGCCCGTCTGTTGTGTGACTCTGGTAACTAGAGATCCCTCAGACCCTTTTAGTCAGTGTGGAAAATC
TCTAGCAGGGCCCGTTTAAACCCGCTGATCAGCCTCGACTGTGCCTTCTAGTTGCCAGCCATCTGTTGTT
TGCCCCTCCCCCGTGCCTTCCTTGACCCTGGAAGGTGCCACTCCCACTGTCCTTTCCTAATAAAATGAGG
AAATTGCATCGCATTGTCTGAGTAGGTGTCATTCTATTCTGGGGGGTGGGGTGGGGCAGGACAGCAAGGG
GGAGGATTGGGAAGACAATAGCAGGCATGCTGGGGATGCGGTGGGCTCTATGGCTTCTGAGGCGGAAAGA
ACCAGCTGGGGCTCTAGGGGGTATCCCC
[124 nt withheld, positions 3669-3792]
C
[91 nt withheld, positions 3794-3884]
A
[49 nt withheld, positions 3886-3934]
CCTTTGACGTTGGAGTCCACGTTCTTT
[37 nt withheld, positions 3962-3998]
ACCCTATCTCGGTCTATTCTTTTGATTTATAAGGGATTTTGCCGATTTCGGCCTATTGGTTAAAAAATGA
GCTGATTTAACAAAAATTTAACGCGAATTAATTCTGTGGAATGTGTGTCAGTTAGGGTGTGGAAAGTCCC
CAGGCTCCCCAGCAGGCAGAAGTATGCAAAGCATGCATCTCAATTAGTCAGCAACCAGGTGTGGAAAGTC
CCCAGGCTCCCCAGCAGGCAGAAGTATGCAAAGCATGCATCTCAATTAGTCAGCAACCATAGTCCCGCCC
CTAACTCCGCCCATCCCGCCCCTAACTCCGCCCAGTTCCGCCCATTCTCCGCCCCATGGCTGACTAATTT
TTTTTATTTATGCAGAGGCCGAGGCCGCCTCTGCCTCTGAGCTATTCCAGAAGTAGTGAGGAGGCTTTTT
TGGAGGCCTAGGCTTTTGCAAAAAGCTCCCGGGAGCTTGTATATCCATTTTCGGATCTGATCAGCACGTG
TTGACAATTAATCATCGGCATAGTATATCGGCATAGTATAATACGACAAGGTGAGGAACTAAACCATGGC
CAAGTTGACCAGTGCCGTTCCGGTGCTCACCGCGCGCGACGTCGCCGGAGCGGTCGAGTTCTGGACCGAC
CGGCTCGGGTTCTCCCGGGACTTCGTGGAGGACGACTTCGCCGGTGTGGTCCGGGACGACGTGACCCTGT
TCATCAGCGCGGTCCAGGACCAGGTGGTGCCGGACAACACCCTGGCCTGGGTGTGGGTGCGCGGCCTGGA
CGAGCTGTACGCCGAGTGGTCGGAGGTCGTGTCCACGAACTTCCGGGACGCCTCCGGGCCGGCCATGACC
GAGATCGGCGAGCAGCCGTGGGGGCGGGAGTTCGCCCTGCGCGACCCGGCCGGCAACTGCGTGCACTTCG
TGGCCGAGGAGCAGGACTGACACGTGCTACGAGATTTCGATTCCACCGCCGCCTTCTATGAAAGGTTGGG
CTTCGGAATCGTTTTCCGGGACGCCGGCTGGATGATCCTCCAGCGCGGGGATCTCATGCTGGAGTTCTTC
GCCCACCCCAACTTGTTTATTGCAGCTTATAATGGTTACAAATAAAGCAATAGCATCACAAATTTCACAA
ATAAAGCATTTTTTTCACTGCATTCTAGTTGTGGTTTGTCCAAACTCATCAATGTATCTTATCATGTCTG
TATACCGTCGACCTCTAGCTAGAGCTTGGCGTAATCATGGTCATAGCTGTTTCCTGTGTGAAATTGTTAT
CCGCTCACAATTCCACACAACATACGAGCCGGAAGCATAAAGTGTAAAGCCTGGGGTGCCTAATGAGTGA
GCTAACTCACATTAATTGCGTTGCGCTCACTGCCCGCTTTCCAGTCGGGAAACCTGTCGTGCCAGCTGCA
TTAATGAATCGGCCAACGCGCGGGGAGAGGCGGTTTGCGTATTGGGCGCTCTTCCGCTTCCTCGCTCACT
GACTCGCTGCGCTCGGTCGTTCGGCTGCGGCGAGCGGTATCAGCTCACTCAAAGGCGGTAATACGGTTAT
CCACAGAATCAGGGGATAACGCAGGAAAGAACATGTGAGCAAAAGGCCAGCAAAAGGCCAGGAACCGTAA
AAAGGCCGCGTTGCTGGCGTTTTTCCATAGGCTCCGCCCCCCTGACGAGCATCACAAAAATCGACGCTCA
AGTCAGAGGTGGCGAAACCCGACAGGACTATAAAGATACCAGGCGTTTCCCCCTGGAAGCTCCCTCGTGC
GCTCTCCTGTTCCGACCCTGCCGCTTACCGGATACCTGTCCGCCTTTCTCCCTTCGGGAAGCGTGGCGCT
TTCTCATAGCTCACGCTGTAGGTATCTCAGTTCGGTGTAGGTCGTTCGCTCCAAGCTGGGCTGTGTGCAC
GAACCCCCCGTTCAGCCCGACCGCTGCGCCTTATCCGGTAACTATCGTCTTGAGTCCAACCCGGTAAGAC
ACGACTTATCGCCACTGGCAGCAGCCACTGGTAACAGGATTAGCAGAGCGAGGTATGTAGGCGGTGCTAC
AGAGTTCTTGAAGTGGTGGCCTAACTACGGCTACACTAGAAGAACAGTATTTGGTATCTGCGCTCTGCTG
AAGCCAGTTACCTTCGGAAAAAGAGTTGGTAGCTCTTGATCCGGCAAACAAACCACCGCTGGTAGCGGTG
GTTTTTTTGTTTGCAAGCAGCAGATTACGCGCAGAAAAAAAGGATCTCAAGAAGATCCTTTGATCTTTTC
TACGGGGTCTGACGCTCAGTGGAACGAAAACTCACGTTAAGGGATTTTGGTCATGAGATTATCAAAAAGG
ATCTTCACCTAGATCCTTTTAAATTAAAAATGAAGTTTTAAATCAATCTAAAGTATATATGAGTAAACTT
GGTCTGACAGTTACCAATGCTTAATCAGTGAGGCACCTATCTCAGCGATCTGTCTATTTCGTTCATCCAT
AGTTGCCTGACTCCCCGTCGTGTAGATAACTACGATACGGGAGGGCTTACCATCTGGCCCCAGTGCTGCA
ATGATACCGCGAGACCCACGCTCACCGGCTCCAGATTTATCAGCAATAAACCAGCCAGCCGGAAGGGCCG
AGCGCAGAAGTGGTCCTGCAACTTTATCCGCCTCCATCCAGTCTATTAATTGTTGCCGGGAAGCTAGAGT
AAGTAGTTCGCCAGTTAATAGTTTGCGCAACGTTGTTGCCATTGCTACAGGCATCGTGGTGTCACGCTCG
TCGTTTGGTATGGCTTCATTCAGCTCCGGTTCCCAACGATCAAGGCGAGTTACATGATCCCCCATGTTGT
GCAAAAAAGCGGTTAGCTCCTTCGGTCCTCCGATCGTTGTCAGAAGTAAGTTGGCCGCAGTGTTATCACT
CATGGTTATGGCAGCACTGCATAATTCTCTTACTGTCATGCCATCCGTAAGATGCTTTTCTGTGACTGGT
GAGTACTCAACCAAGTCATTCTGAGAATAGTGTATGCGGCGACCGAGTTGCTCTTGCCCGGCGTCAATAC
GGGATAATACCGCGCCACATAGCAGAACTTTAAAAGTGCTCATCATTGGAAAACGTTCTTCGGGGCGAAA
ACTCTCAAGGATCTTACCGCTGTTGAGATCCAGTTCGATGTAACCCACTCGTGCACCCAACTGATCTTCA
GCATCTTTTACTTTCACCAGCGTTTCTGGGTGAGCAAAAACAGGAAGGCAAAATGCCGCAAAAAAGGGAA
TAAGGGCGACACGGAAATGTTGAATACTCATACTCTTCCTTTTTCAATATTATTGAAGCATTTATCAGGG
TTATTGTCTCATGAGCGGATACATATTTGAATGTATTTAGAAAAATAAACAAATAGGGGTTCCGCGCACA
TTTCCCCGAAAAGTGCCACCTGACGTCTAAGAAACCATTATTATCATGACATTAACCTATAAAAATAGGC
GTATCACGAGGCCCTTTCGTCTCGCGCGTTTCGGTGATGACGGTGAAAACCTCTGACACATGCAGCTCCC
GGAGACGGTCACAGCTTGTCTGTAAGCGGATGCCGGGAGCAGACAAGCCCGTCAGGGCGCGTCAGCGGGT
GTTGGCGGGTGTCGGGGCTGGCTTAACTATGCGGCATCAGAGCAGATTGTACTGAGAGTGCACCATAACG
CATTTAAGCATAAACACGCACTATGCCGTTCTTCTCATGTATATATATATACAGGCAACACGCAGATATA
GGTGCGACGTGAACAGTGAGCTGTATGTGCGCAGCTCGCGTTGCATTTTCGGAAGCGCTCGTTTTCGGAA
ACGCTTTGAAGTTCCTATTCCGAAGTTCCTATTCTCTAGCTAGAAAGTATAGGAACTTCAGAGCGCTTTT
GAAAACCAAAAGCGCTCTGAAGACGCACTTTCAAAAAACCAAAAACGCACCGGACTGTAACGAGCTACTA
AAATATTGCGAATACCGCTTCCACAAACATTGCTCAAAAGTATCTCTTTGCTATATATCTCTGTGCTATA
TCCCTATATAACCTACCCATCCACCTTTCGCTCCTTGAACTTGCATCTAAACTCGACCTCTACATTTTTT
ATGTTTATCTCTAGTATTACTCTTTAGACAAAAAAATTGTAGTAAGAACTATTCATAGAGTGAATCGAAA
ACAATACGAAAATGTAAACATTTCCTATACGTAGTATATAGAGACAAAATAGAAGAAACCGTTCATAATT
TTCTGACCAATGAAGAATCATCAACGCTATCACTTTCTGTTCACAAAGTATGCGCAATCCACATCGGTAT
AGAATATAATCGGGGATGCCTTTATCTTGAAAAAATGCACCCGCAGCTTCGCTAGTAATCAGTAAACGCG
GGAAGTGGAGTCAGGCTTTTTTTATGGAAGAGAAAATAGACACCAAAGTAGCCTTCTTCTAACCTTAACG
GACCTACAGTGCAAAAAGTTATCAAGAGACTGCATTATAGAGCGCACAAAGGAGAAAAAAAGTAATCTAA
GATGCTTTGTTAGAAAAATAGCGCTCTCGGGATGCATTTTTGTAGAACAAAAAAGAAGTATAGATTCTTT
GTTGGTAAAATAGCGCTCTCGCGTTGCATTTCTGTTCTGTAAAAATGCAGCTCAGATTCTTTGTTTGAAA
AATTAGCGCTCTCGCGTTGCATTTTTGTTTTACAAAAATGAAGCACAGATTCTTCGTTGGTAAAATAGCG
CTTTCGCGTTGCATTTCTGTTCTGTAAAAATGCAGCTCAGATTCTTTGTTTGAAAAATTAGCGCTCTCGC
GTTGCATTTTTGTTCTACAAAATGAAGCACAGATGCTTCGTTAACAAAGATATGCTATTGAAGTGCAAGA
TGGAAACGCAGAAAATGAACCGGGGATGCGACGTGCAAGATTACCTATGCAATAGATGCAATAGTTTCTC
CAGGAACCGAAATACATACATTGTCTTCCGTAAAGCGCTAGACTATATATTATTATACAGGTTCAAATAT
ACTATCTGTTTCAGGGAAAACTCCCAGGTTCGGATGTTCAAAATTCAATGATGGGTAACAAGTGCTTTTC
AATTCATCATTTTTTTTTTATTCTTTTTTTTGATTTCGGTTTCCTTGAAATTTTTTTGATTCGGTAATCT
CCGAACAGAAGGAAGAACGAAGGAAGGAGCACAGACTTAGATTGGTATATATACGCATATGTAGTGTTGA
AGAAACATGAAATTGCCCAGTATTCTTAACCCAACTGCACAGAACAAAAACCGAAACGAAGATAAATCAT
GTCGAAAGCTACATATAAGGAACGTGCTGCTACTCATCCTAGTCCTGTTGCTGCCAAGCTATTTAATATC
ATGCACGAAAAGCAAACAAACTTGTGTGCTTCATTGGATGTTCGTACCACCAAGGAATTACTGGAGTTAG
TTGAAGCATTAGGTCCCAAAATTTGTTTACTAAAAACACATGTGGATATCTTGACTGATTTTTCCATGGA
GGGCACAGTTAAGCCGCTAAAGGCATTATCCGCCAAGTACAATTTTTTACTCTTCGAAGACAGAAAATTT
GCTGACATTGGTAATACAGTCAAATTGCAGTACTCTGCGGGTGTATACAGAATAGCAGAATGGGCAGACA
TTACGAATGCACACGGTGTGGTGGGCCCAGGTATTGTTAGCGGTTTGAAGCAGGCGGCAGAAGAAGTAAC
AAAGGAACCTAGAGGCCTTTTGATGTTAGCAGAATTGTCATGCAAGGGCTCCCTATCTACTGGAGAATAT
ACTAAGGGTACTGTTGACATTGCGAAGAGCGACAAAGATTTTGTTATCGGCTTTATTGCTCAAAGAGACA
TGGGTGGAAGAGATGAAGGTTACGATTGGTTGATTATGACACCCGGTGTGGGTTTAGATGACAAGGGAGA
CGCATTGGGTCAACAGTATAGAACCGTGGATGATGTGGTCTCTACAGGATCTGACATTATTATTGTTGGA
AGAGGACTATTTGCAAAGGGAAGGGATGCTAAGGTAGAGGGTGAACGTTACAGAAAAGCAGGCTGGGAAG
CATATTTGAGAAGATGCGGCCAGCAAAACTAAAAAACTGTATTATAAGTAAATGCATGTATACTAAACTC
ACAAATTAGAGCTTGTGTTGGAGGTCGCTGAGTAGTGCGCGAGCAAAATTTAAGCTACAACAAGGCAAGG
CTTGACCGACAATTGCATGAAGAATCTGCTTAGGGTTAGGCGTTTTGCGCTGCTTCGCGATGTACGGGCC
AGATATACGCGTTGACATTGATTATTGACTAGTTATTAATAGTAATCAATTACGGGGTCATTAGTTCATA
GCCCATATATGGAGTTCCGCGTTACATAACTTACGGTAAATGGCCCGCCTGGCTGACCGCCCAACGACCC
CCGCCCATTGACGTCAATAATGACGTATGTTCCCATAGTAACGCCAATAGGGACTTTCCATTGACGTCAA
TGGGTGGAGTATTTACGGTAAACTGCCCACTTGGCAGTACATCAAGTGTATCATATGCCAAGTACGCCCC
CTATTGACGTCAATGACGGTAAATGGCCCGCCTGGCATTATGCCCAGTACATGACCTTATGGGACTTTCC
TACTTGGCAGTACATCTACGTATTAGTCATCGCTATTACCATGGTGATGCGGTTTTGGCAGTACATCAAT
GGGCGTGGATAGCGGTTTGACTCACGGGGATTTCCAAGTCTCCACCCCATTGACGTCAATGGGAGTTTGT
TTTGGCACCAAAATCAACGGGACTTTCCAAAATGTCGTAACAACTCCGCCCCATTGACGCAAATGGGCGG
TAGGCGTGTACGGTGGGAGGTCTATATAAGCAGCGCGTTTTGCCTGTACTGGGTCTCTCTGGTTAGACCA
GATCTGAGCCTGGGAGCTCTCTGGCTAACTAGGGAACCCACTGCTTAAGCCTCAATAAAGCTTGCCTTGA
GTGCTTCAAGTAGTGTGTGCCCGTCTGTTGTGTGACTCTGGTAACTAGAGATCCCTCAGACCCTTTTAGT
CAGTGTGGAAAATCTCTAGCAGTGGCGCCCGAACAGGGACTTGAAAGCGAAAGGGAAACCAGAGGAGCTC
TCTCGACGCAGGACTCGGCTTGCTGAAGCGCGCACGGCAAGAGGCGAGGGGCGGCGACTGGTGAGTACGC
CAAAAATTTTGACTAGCGGAGGCTAGAAGGAGAGAGATGGGTGCGAGAGCGTCAGTATTAAGCGGGGGAG
AATTAGATCGCGATGGGAAAAAATTCGGTTAAGGCCAGGGGGAAAGAAAAAATATAAATTAAAACATATA
GTATGGGCAAGCAGGGAGCTAGAACGATTCGCAGTTAATCCTGGCCTGTTAGAAACATCAGAAGGCTGTA
GACAAATACTGGGACAGCTACAACCATCCCTTCAGACAGGATCAGAAGAACTTAGATCATTATATAATAC
AGTAGCAACCCTCTATTGTGTGCATCAAAGGATAGAGATAAAAGACACCAAGGAAGCTTTAGACAAGATA
GAGGAAGAGCAAAACAAAAGTAAGACCACCGCACAGCAAGCGGCCGCTGATCTTCAGACCTGGAGGAGGA
GATATGAGGGACAATTGGAGAAGTGAATTATATAAATATAAAGTAGTAAAAATTGAACCATTAGGAGTAG
CACCCACCAAGGCAAAGAGAAGAGTGGTGCAGAGAGAAAAAAGAGCAGTGGGAATAGGAGCTTTGTTCCT
TGGGTTCTTGGGAGCAGCAGGAAGCACTATGGGCGCAGCGTCAATGACGCTGACGGTACAGGCCAGACAA
TTATTGTCTGGTATAGTGCAGCAGCAGAACAATTTGCTGAGGGCTATTGAGGCGCAACAGCATCTGTTGC
AACTCACAGTCTGGGGCATCAAGCAGCTCCAGGCAAGAATCCTGGCTGTGGAAAGATACCTAAAGGATCA
ACAGCTCCTGGGGATTTGGGGTTGCTCTGGAAAACTCATTTGCACCACTGCTGTGCCTTGGAATGCTAGT
TGGAGTAATAAATCTCTGGAACAGATTTGGAATCACACGACCTGGATGGAGTGGGACAGAGAAATTAACA
ATTACACAAGCTTAATACACTCCTTAATTGAAGAATCGCAAAACCAGCAAGAAAAGAATGAACAAGAATT
ATTGGAATTAGATAAATGGGCAAGTTTGTGGAATTGGTTTAACATAACAAATTGGCTGTGGTATATAAAA
TTATTCATAATGATAGTAGGAGGCTTGGTAGGTTTAAGAATAGTTTTTGCTGTACTTTCTATAGTGAATA
GAGTTAGGCAGGGATATTCACCATTATCGTTTCAGACCCACCTCCCAACCCCGAGGGGACCCGACAGGCC
CGAAGGAATAGAAGAAGAAGGTGGAGAGAGAGACAGAGACAGATCCATTCGATTAGTGAACGGATCGGCA
CTGCGTGCGCCAATTCTGCAGACAAATGGCAGTATTCATCCACAATTTTAAAAGAAAAGGGGGGATTGGG
GGGTACAGTGCAGGGGAAAGAATAGTAGACATAATAGCAACAGACATACAAACTAAAGAATTACAAAAAC
AAATTACAAAAATTCAAAATTTTCGGGTTTATTACAGGGACAGCAGAGATCCAGTTTGGTTAATTAACAT
T
