>Addgene plasmid #36909 | pJJH1242 | addgene partial sequence | sequence record 47661 | CAGenhancer-F 5'-GGGCGTACTTGGCATATGAT-3'
TCCACCCATTGACGTCAATGGAAAGTCCCTATTGGCGTTACTATGGGAACATACGTCATTATTGACGTCA
ATGGGCGGGGGTCGTTGGGCGGTCAGCCAGGCGGGCCATTTACCGTAAGTTATGTAACGCGGAACTCCAT
ATATGGGCTATGAACTAATGACCCCGTAATTGATTACTATTAATAACTAGTCAATAATCAATGTCAACGC
GTATATCTGGCCCGTACATCGCGAAGCAGCGCAAAACGCCTAACCCTAAGCAGATTCTTCATGCAATTGT
CGGTCAAGCCTTGCCTTGTTGTAGCTTAAATTTTGCTCGCGCACTACTCAGCGACCTCCAACACAAGCTC
TAATTTGTGAGTTTAGTATACATGCATTTACTTATAATACAGTTTTTTAGTTTTGCTGGCCGCATCTTCT
CAAATATGCTTCCCAGCCTGCTTTTCTGTAACGTTCACCCTCTACCTTAGCATCCCTTCCCTTTGCAAAT
AGTCCTCTTCCAACAATAATAATGTCAGATCCTGTAGAGACCACATCATCCACGGTTCTATACTGTTGAC
CCAATGCGTCTCCCTTGTCATCTAAACCCACACCGGGTGTCATAATCAACCAATCGTAACCTTCATCTCT
TCCACCCATGTCTCTTTGAGCAATAAAGCCGATAACAAAATCTTTGTCGCTCTTCGCAATGTCAACAGTA
CCCTTAGTATATTCTCCAGTAGATAGGGAGCCCTTGCATGACAATTCTGCTAACATCAAAAGGCCTCTAG
GTTCCTTTGT
