>Addgene plasmid #36909 | pJJH1242 | addgene partial sequence | sequence record 47662 | WPRE-R 5'-CATAGCGTAAAAGGAGCAACA-3'
TAAATTTTGTAATCCAGAGGTTGATTATCGATAAGCTTGATATCGAATTCTAGAGTCGCGGCCGCTTTAC
TTGTACAGCTCGTCCATGCCGAGAGTGATCCCGGCGGCGGTCACGAACTCCAGCAGGACCATGTGATCGC
GCTTCTCGTTGGGGTCTTTGCTCAGGGCGGACTGGGTGCTCAGGTAGTGGTTGTCGGGCAGCAGCACGGG
GCCGTCGCCGATGGGGGTGTTCTGCTGGTAGTGGTCGGCGAGCTGCACGCTGCCGTCCTCGATGTTGTGG
CGGATCTTGAAGTTCACCTTGATGCCGTTCTTCTGCTTGTCGGCCATGATATAGACGTTGTGGCTGTTGT
AGTTGTACTCCAGCTTGTGCCCCAGGATGTTGCCGTCCTCCTTGAAGTCGATGCCCTTCAGCTCGATGCG
GTTCACCAGGGTGTCGCCCTCGAACTTCACCTCGGCGCGGGTCTTGTAGTTGCCGTCGTCCTTGAAGAAG
ATGGTGCGCTCCTGGACGTAGCCTTCGGGCATGGCGGACTTGAAGAAGTCGTGCTGCTTCATGTGGTCGG
GGTAGCGGCTGAAGCACTGCACGCCGTAGGTCAGGGTGGTCACGAGGGTGGGCCAGGGCACGGGCAGCTT
GCCGGTGGTGCAGATGAACTTCAGGGTCAGCTTGCCGTAGGTGGCATCGCCCTCGCCCTCGCCGGACACG
CTGAACTTGTGGCCGTTTACGTCGCCGTCCAGCTCGACCAGGATGGGCACCACCCCGGTGAACAGCTCCT
CGCCCTTGCTCACCATGGTGGCGACCGGTACCCGG
